>Addgene plasmid #16447 | MG15-gal (mut p53 binding sites) | addgene partial sequence | sequence record 23189 | T7 5'-TAATACGACTCACTATAGGG-3'
TGGACTTTAATGGCCTTAATGGACTTTAATGGCCTTAATGGACTTTAATGGCCTTAATGGACTTTAATGG
CCTTAATGGACTTTAATGGCCTTAATGGACTTTAATGGCCTTAATGGACTTTAATGGCCTTAATGGACTT
TAATGGCCTTAATGGACTTTAATGGCCTTAATGGACTTTAATGGCCTTAATGGACTTTAATGGCCTTAAT
GGACTTTAATGGCCTTAATGGACTTTAATGGCCTTAATGGACTTTAATGGCCATCGAATTCGATTCTGTT
TTTTTTTAGTATTAAGCAGAAGGCCGGGGGCCCCTGGCCTCCGCTTACTCTGGAGAAAAAGAAGAGAGGC
ATTCCAGAGGCAACTTGTCAAAACAGGACTGGCGCCTTGGAGGCGCTGTGGGGCCACCCAAATTGATATA
ATTAAGCCCCAACCGCCTCTTCCCGCCTCATTTCAGCCTCACCACCCTCGACAAGCTTATCGATACNCGT
CGGGGGATCCGGAGCTTGGCTGTTGCCCGTCTCACTGGTGAAAAGAAAAACCACCCTGGCGCCCAATACG
CAAACCGCCTCTCCCCGCGCGTTGGCCGATTCATTAATGCAGCTGGCACGACAGGT
