[The description below was written by a language model from this plasmid's Addgene catalogue record.]
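Description:
MG15-gal (mut p53 binding sites) is a mammalian beta-galactosidase reporter plasmid built on pBluescript II SK(+), with a backbone of about 6.2 kb once the reporter components are included. It is propagated in E. coli under ampicillin selection. The record gives no feature table and lists the copy number as unknown, so the bacterial origin and any other backbone elements can only be inferred from the pBluescript parent rather than confirmed here.

The regulatory insert is a HindIII-EcoRI fragment carrying 15 direct repeats of a mutated p53-binding oligonucleotide (the "MG" sequence), which was designed not to bind p53. Immediately downstream sit a roughly 200 bp EcoRI-BamHI fragment containing the polyoma promoter and a promoterless beta-galactosidase cassette of about 3 kb. In this arrangement the polyoma promoter drives reporter transcription, and the upstream repeats are positioned to act as response elements that would confer p53 dependence if they could be bound. Because the repeats are mutated, beta-galactosidase expression should not be stimulated by p53. The catalogue lists beta-gal as a C-terminal tag on the backbone, but the construction notes describe it as a stand-alone reporter cassette rather than a fusion to a cloned protein, and no p53 coding sequence is present despite the TP53 gene link.

The plasmid serves as the non-binding negative control in p53 transactivation assays in transfected mammalian cells. It allows p53-specific, sequence-dependent reporter activation from a reporter carrying functional binding sites to be distinguished from background or non-specific effects.
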