Addgene plasmid #16447: MG15-gal (mut p53 binding sites)
Depositing lab: Bert Vogelstein. Depositing organization: Johns Hopkins University and School of Medicine. Publication: WAF1, a potential mediator of p53 tumor suppression. el-Deiry WS, Tokino T, Velculescu VE, Levy DB, Parsons R, Trent JM, Lin D, Mercer WE, Kinzler KW, Vogelstein B. Cell. 1993 Nov 19. 75(4):817-25. 10.1016/0092-8674(93)90500-P PubMed 8242752.
Backbone
  Vector backbone: pBluescript II SK + bgal
  Backbone size w/o insert (bp): 6200
  Vector type: Mammalian Expression ; beta-gal reporter
Growth in bacteria
  Bacterial resistance: Ampicillin, 100 μg/mL
  Growth temperature: 37°C
  Growth strain: DH5alpha
  Copy number: Unknown
Gene/Insert
  Gene/Insert name: p53-binding site (mutant)
  Entrez Gene: TP53 (a.k.a. BCC7, BMFS5, LFS1, P53, TRP53)
  Tag / fusion protein: beta-gal (C terminal on backbone)
  Cloning method: Restriction Enzyme; 5′ cloning site HindIII (unknown if destroyed); 3′ cloning site EcoRI (unknown if destroyed)
  Sequencing primers: 5′ T7
Terms and licenses: Academic/Nonprofit Terms; Industry Terms: Not Available to Industry
Depositor comments: MG15-gal was cloned by inserting a HindIII-EcoRI fragment containing p53-binding elements (Kern et al Science 1992 May 8;256(5058):827-30) into the Hindlll-EcoRI sites of pBluescript II SK(+). A 200 bp EcoRI-BamHI fragment containing the polyoma promoter, and a 3kb beta-galactosidase cassette without promoter elements, were then cloned downstream. MG15 contains 15 copies of a mutated p53-binding sequence. Direct repeats of the oligonucleotide MG (5'-CCTTAATGGACTTTAATGG- 3') were used for the p53 nonbinding control sequences.
How to cite: MG15-gal (mut p53 binding sites) was a gift from Bert Vogelstein (Addgene plasmid # 16447 ; http://n2t.net/addgene:16447 ; RRID:Addgene_16447)
